Addgene plasmid #203983: pMRMTK-clo13
Purpose: Cloning plasmid containing the tonB & SoxR terminators insert with a chloramphenicol resistance marker
Depositing lab: Nathan Crook. Depositing organization: North Carolina State University. Publication: Engineering the Maize Root Microbiome: A Rapid MoClo Toolkit and Identification of Potential Bacterial Chassis for Studying Plant-Microbe Interactions. van Schaik J, Li Z, Cheadle J, Crook N. ACS Synth Biol. 2023 Oct 20;12(10):3030-3040. doi: 10.1021/acssynbio.3c00371. Epub 2023 Sep 15. PubMed 37712562.
Backbone
  Vector backbone: R6Kγ origin of replication, oriT & chloramphenicol resistance gene
  Backbone size w/o insert (bp): 1607
  Total vector size (bp): 1807
  Vector type: Plant Expression
Growth in bacteria
  Bacterial resistance: Chloramphenicol, 25 μg/mL
  Growth temperature: 37°C
  Growth strain: Pir1
  Copy number: Low Copy
Gene/Insert
  Gene/Insert name: tonB & SoxR Terminator
  Insert size (bp): 200
  Promoter: N/A
  Cloning method: Restriction Enzyme; 5′ cloning site BsaI (not destroyed); 3′ cloning site BsaI (not destroyed)
  Sequencing primers: 5′ gtaacgcactgagaagcccttagag; 3′ CCTGCCACTCATCGCAGTACTG
Terms and licenses: Academic/Nonprofit Terms; Industry Terms: Not Available to Industry
Depositor comments: Please visit https://www.biorxiv.org/content/10.1101/2023.06.05.543168v1 for bioRxiv preprint.
How to cite: pMRMTK-clo13 was a gift from Nathan Crook (Addgene plasmid # 203983 ; http://n2t.net/addgene:203983 ; RRID:Addgene_203983)
