[The description below was written by a language model from this plasmid's Addgene catalogue record and pLannotate feature annotations shown in this document.]
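Description:
pMRMTK-clo13 is a small (about 1.8 kb) cloning plasmid from a Modular Cloning (MoClo) toolkit built for engineering bacteria of the maize root microbiome. Although the catalogue lists the vector type as "Plant Expression", the parts are all bacterial, and the plasmid carries no promoter-driven payload. The roughly 1.6 kb backbone consists of the R6K γ origin of replication, an incP origin of transfer (oriT) with an adjacent short traJ fragment, and a chloramphenicol acetyltransferase gene (CmR) expressed from its native cat promoter. Because the R6K γ origin depends on the pi initiator protein supplied in trans, the plasmid replicates only in pir-expressing E. coli hosts such as Pir1, where it is recorded as low copy and is selected with chloramphenicol. The oriT allows the plasmid, or assemblies derived from it, to be mobilised by conjugation when transfer functions are provided by a donor strain.

The insert is a roughly 200 bp terminator part containing the bidirectional E. coli tonB and soxR transcription terminators, flanked by BsaI sites that are retained after cloning, consistent with Golden Gate-style assembly using this Type IIS enzyme. The feature table also detects a phage T7 early terminator (T7Te) just downstream of the soxR terminator, which the catalogue entry does not mention. These terminators would serve to insulate neighbouring transcription units and block read-through. The record does not spell out exactly which position this part occupies in the toolkit's assembly hierarchy, but it functions as a terminator-bearing building block for constructing conjugatable, pir-dependent plasmids for plant-associated bacteria.
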