Features (pLannotate 1.2.2; 8 found; start..end, strand, type, name):
     16..675     -  CDS            CmR: chloramphenicol acetyltransferase; cat; confers resistance to chloramphenicol
    676..778     -  promoter       cat promoter: promoter of the E. coli cat gene encoding chloramphenicol acetyltransferase
    938..1047    +  oriT           oriT: incP origin of transfer
   1080..1125    +  CDS            traJ (fragment): oriT-recognizing protein; traJ
   1162..1550    +  rep_origin     R6K γ ori: γ replication origin from E. coli plasmid R6K; requires the R6K initiator protein pi for replication
   1566..1597    -  terminator     tonB terminator: bidirectional E. coli tonB-P14 transcription terminator
   1721..1757    -  terminator     soxR terminator: bidirectional E. coli soxR transcription terminator
   1776..1803    +  terminator     T7Te terminator: phage T7 early transcription terminator
>Addgene plasmid #203983 | pMRMTK-clo13 | addgene full sequence | sequence record 405081 | Addgene NGS Result
ACCTAGGAGTCAAAATTACTCCCCGCCCTGCCACTCATCGCAGTACTGTTGTAATTCATTAAGCATTCTA
CCGACATGGAAGCCATCACAAACGGCATGATGAACCTGAATCGCCAGCGGCATCAGCACCTTGTCGCCTT
GCGTATAATATTTGCCCATGGTGAAAACGGGGGCGAAGAAGTTGTCCATATTGGCCACGTTTAAATCAAA
ACTGGTGAAACTCACCCAGGGATTGGCTGAGACGAAAAACATATTCTCAATAAACCCTTTAGGGAAATAG
GCCAGGTTTTCACCGTAACACGCCACATCTTGCGAATATATGTGTAGAAACTGCCGGAAATCGTCGTGGT
ATTCACTCCAGAGCGATGAAAACGTTTCAGTTTGCTCATGGAAAACGGTGTAACAAGGGTGAACACTATC
CCATATCACCAGCTCACCGTCTTTCATTGCCATACGGAATTCCGGATGAGCATTCATCAGGCGGGCAAGA
ATGTGAATAAAGGCCGGATAAAACTTGTGCTTATTTTTCTTTACGGTCTTTAAAAAGGCCGTAATATCCA
GCTGAACGGTCTGGTTATAGGTACATTGAGCAACTGACTGAAATGCCTCAAAATGTTCTTTACGATGCCA
TTGGGATATATCAACGGTGGTATATCCAGTGATTTTTTTCTCCATTTTAGCTTCCTTAGCTCCTGAAAAT
CTCGATAACTCAAAAAATACGCCCGGTAGTGATCTTATTTCATTATGGTGAAAGTTGGAACCTCTTACGT
GCCGATCAGTCAATTCGAGGGGGATCAATTCCGTTTTCCGCTGCATAACCCTGCTTCGGGGTCATTATAG
CGATTTTTTCGGTATATCCATCCTTTTTCGCACGATATACAGGATTTTGCCAAAGGGTTCGTGTAGACTT
TCCTTGGTGTATCCAACGGCGTCAGCCGGGCAGGATAGGTGAAGTAGGCCCACCCGCGAGCGGGTGTTCC
TTCTTCACTGTCCCTTATTCGCACCTGGCGGTGCTCAACGGGAATCCTGCTCTGCGAGGCTGGCCGGCTA
CCGCCGGCGTAACAGATGAGGGCAAGCGGATGGCTGATGAAACCAAGCCAACCAGGAAGGGCAGCCCACC
TATCACGGAATTGATCCGGCCACGATGCGTCCGGCGTAGAGGATCTGAAGATCAGCAGTTCAACCTGTTG
ATAGTACGTACTAAGCTCTCATGTTTCACGTACTAAGCTCTCATGTTTAACGTACTAAGCTCTCATGTTT
AACGAACTAAACCCTCATGGCTAACGTACTAAGCTCTCATGGCTAACGTACTAAGCTCTCATGTTTCACG
TACTAAGCTCTCATGTTTGAACAATAAAATTAATATAAATCAGCAACTTAAATAGCCTCTAAGGTTTTAA
GTTTTATAAGAAAAAAAAGAATATATAAGGCTTTTAAAGCTTTTAAGGTTTAACGGTTGTGGACAACAAG
CCAGGGATGTAACGCACTGAGAAGCCCTTAGAGCCTCTCAAAGCAATTTTGAGTGACACAGGAACACTTA
ACGGCTGACATGGGGGTCTCGGGTAAGTCAAAAGCCTCCGGTCGGAGGTTTTTGACTTTCTGCTATGGAG
GTCAGGTATGATTTAAATGGTCAGTATTGAGCGATATCTAGAGAATTCGTCAACGAATTCAAGCTTGATA
TCATTCAGGACGAGCCTCAGACTCCAGCGTAACTGGACTGAAAACAAACTAAAGCGCCCTTGTGGCGCTT
TAGTTTTCTCCCGAGACCTCACACTGGCTCACCTTCGGGTGGGCCTTTCTGCGTTTAT
